Addgene plasmid #153787: pGBW-m4252845
Purpose: Mammalian expression plasmid for SARS-CoV-2 S (surface glycoprotein)
Depositing lab: Ginkgo Bioworks & Benjie Chen. Depositing organization: Ginkgo Bioworks.
Backbone
  Vector backbone: pTwist_CMV_Puro_6 with AarI site removed
  Backbone size w/o insert (bp): 6080
  Vector type: Mammalian Expression
  Selectable markers: Puromycin
Growth in bacteria
  Bacterial resistance: Ampicillin, 100 μg/mL
  Growth temperature: 37°C
  Growth strain: DH5alpha
  Copy number: High Copy
Gene/Insert
  Gene/Insert name: SARS-CoV-2 S (surface glycoprotein) (alt names: Spike protein; S protein)
  Species: Severe acute respiratory syndrome coronavirus 2
  Insert size (bp): 3815
  Mutation: wt
  Entrez Gene: S (a.k.a. GU280_gp02, spike glycoprotein)
  Promoter: CMV
  Tag / fusion protein: Cleavable TEV;6xHis-003 (C terminal on backbone)
  Cloning method: Unknown
Resource information
  A portion of this plasmid was derived from a plasmid made by: GinkgoBioworks
Depositor comments: NCBI reference sequence: 43740568
How to cite: pGBW-m4252845 was a gift from Ginkgo Bioworks & Benjie Chen (Addgene plasmid # 153787 ; http://n2t.net/addgene:153787 ; RRID:Addgene_153787)
