[The description below was written by a language model from this plasmid's Addgene catalogue record and pLannotate feature annotations shown in this document.]
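Description:
pGBW-m4252845 is a mammalian expression plasmid carrying the wild-type SARS-CoV-2 spike (S, surface glycoprotein) coding sequence in a pTwist_CMV_Puro_6 backbone from which an AarI site has been removed. It is maintained in E. coli as a high-copy plasmid through a ColE1/pUC-type origin and selected with ampicillin via a full-length β-lactamase gene. The sequenced record is about 9.95 kb, consistent with the roughly 6.1 kb backbone plus a 3.8 kb insert.

The spike open reading frame sits downstream of the CMV immediate-early enhancer and promoter; the automated annotation picks up the enhancer together with promoter fragments, including a match to a truncated CMV variant, rather than one contiguous full-length promoter feature. The catalogue lists a C-terminal, backbone-encoded tag consisting of a TEV protease cleavage site followed by 6xHis. The feature table annotates the His tag just after the spike coding sequence but does not separately call the TEV site. The tag allows affinity capture of the protein and subsequent tag removal. Transcripts are terminated by an SV40 polyadenylation signal. A second cassette uses the human ubiquitin C promoter to drive puromycin N-acetyltransferase with a synthetic poly(A) signal, allowing puromycin selection of transfected mammalian cells. The backbone also contains short β-globin insulator elements, bacterial rrnG and T7 terminators, and an additional synthetic poly(A) signal upstream of the CMV region, which likely serve to isolate the expression units from read-through transcription.

The stated purpose is expression of spike protein in mammalian cells. The record does not give more specific applications, nor the cloning method.
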