Features (pLannotate 1.2.2; 20 found; start..end, strand, type, name):
      5..3823    +  CDS            S: SPIKE_SARS2 - Experimental evidence at protein level: Swiss-Prot protein existence level 1. [Spike glycoprotein]: May down-regulate host tetherin (BST2) by lysosomal degradation, thereby counteracting its antiviral activity. From Severe acute respiratory syndrome coronavirus 2 (2019-nCoV) (SARS-CoV-2).
   3845..3862    +  CDS            6xHis: 6xHis affinity tag
   3915..4036    -  polyA_signal   SV40 poly(A) signal: SV40 polyadenylation signal
   4059..4128    -  CDS            large T antigen (fragment): large T antigen from SV40 (simian virus 40)
   4151..4197    +  terminator     T7 terminator: transcription terminator for bacteriophage T7 RNA polymerase
   4227..4363    +  terminator     rrnG terminator: transcription terminator from the E. coli ribosomal RNA rrnG operon (Albrechtsen et al., 1991)
   4408..4479    +  misc_feature   3' β-globin insulator: insulator downstream of the human β-globin locus (Farrell et al., 2002)
   4705..5293    -  rep_origin     ori: high-copy-number ColE1/pMB1/pBR322/pUC origin of replication
   5465..5529    -  CDS            bla(M) (fragment): β-lactamase lacking the signal sequence; bla(M); allows cytosolic expression of β-lactamase
   5793..7002    +  promoter       UbC promoter: human ubiquitin C promoter
   7006..7603    +  CDS            PuroR (fragment): puromycin N-acetyltransferase; pac from Streptomyces; confers resistance to puromycin
   7632..7680    +  polyA_signal   poly(A) signal: synthetic polyadenylation signal
   7946..8806    +  CDS            AmpR: β-lactamase; bla; confers resistance to ampicillin, carbenicillin, and related antibiotics
   8819..8955    +  terminator     rrnG terminator: transcription terminator from the E. coli ribosomal RNA rrnG operon (Albrechtsen et al., 1991)
   9107..9178    +  misc_feature   5' β-globin insulator: insulator upstream of the human β-globin locus (Farrell et al., 2002)
   9183..9229    -  terminator     T7 terminator: transcription terminator for bacteriophage T7 RNA polymerase
   9247..9295    -  polyA_signal   poly(A) signal: synthetic polyadenylation signal
   9376..9679    +  enhancer       CMV enhancer: human cytomegalovirus immediate early enhancer
   9752..9769    -  promoter       CMV promoter (fragment): human cytomegalovirus (CMV) immediate early promoter
   9832..9883    +  promoter       CMVd2 promoter: truncated human cytomegalovirus (CMV) immediate early promoter that yields moderately reduced expression relative to the full-length promoter
>Addgene plasmid #153787 | pGBW-m4252845 | addgene full sequence | sequence record 307368 | Addgene NGS Result
CACCATGTTCGTCTTTCTTGTGTTACTCCCCCTGGTTTCGTCCCAGTGCGTGAACTTGACTACGCGAACC
CAACTGCCGCCAGCATATACAAATAGTTTCACCCGTGGAGTATACTACCCTGATAAAGTGTTTAGATCAA
GCGTACTACACTCTACTCAGGACCTGTTTCTCCCCTTCTTCTCCAATGTCACATGGTTTCATGCGATCCA
CGTTAGCGGCACCAACGGGACAAAGCGCTTTGACAACCCTGTGCTGCCATTCAATGATGGTGTGTATTTT
GCTTCTACCGAGAAGAGCAACATAATTCGGGGCTGGATCTTCGGAACTACCCTCGACAGTAAAACTCAGT
CATTGCTGATTGTGAATAACGCCACAAATGTCGTTATCAAGGTCTGTGAATTTCAATTCTGCAACGATCC
ATTCCTTGGGGTGTATTACCATAAAAATAATAAGTCCTGGATGGAGAGCGAATTTAGGGTATACTCGTCT
GCCAACAATTGTACTTTCGAGTATGTGTCTCAGCCCTTCTTAATGGATCTGGAAGGTAAACAGGGCAACT
TTAAGAACCTCCGCGAGTTTGTATTCAAAAATATAGACGGATACTTTAAGATTTATTCCAAGCACACACC
AATCAATTTGGTGCGGGATCTCCCGCAAGGGTTCAGCGCTCTGGAACCTCTAGTGGACCTCCCCATCGGC
ATTAACATCACAAGATTCCAGACGCTGTTAGCCCTGCATAGATCATACCTTACTCCCGGTGACAGTAGTT
CTGGGTGGACCGCAGGCGCGGCTGCATATTACGTGGGATATTTGCAGCCTCGGACGTTTCTGCTGAAATA
CAACGAGAACGGCACCATTACAGATGCCGTGGATTGCGCCCTTGACCCCCTAAGCGAAACTAAGTGTACG
CTTAAAAGCTTCACCGTCGAGAAGGGAATTTACCAGACTTCCAACTTTAGGGTCCAGCCGACAGAATCAA
TAGTTAGGTTCCCAAATATCACCAATTTGTGCCCTTTTGGGGAAGTCTTCAATGCTACACGATTTGCTTC
GGTTTATGCCTGGAACAGGAAGCGTATCTCAAATTGCGTCGCGGACTACAGCGTGCTCTATAATAGTGCA
AGTTTCTCGACCTTTAAATGTTATGGCGTGTCCCCGACCAAACTAAATGACCTCTGTTTTACAAACGTTT
ACGCCGATTCTTTTGTGATTCGCGGTGATGAGGTACGCCAAATCGCACCGGGCCAGACTGGCAAGATTGC
CGATTACAACTACAAGTTGCCTGACGACTTCACCGGATGTGTTATAGCCTGGAATAGCAATAATCTGGAT
TCTAAGGTCGGAGGTAACTATAACTACCTGTATAGACTGTTCCGTAAGTCAAACCTGAAACCCTTTGAGC
GGGACATCTCCACAGAGATTTACCAAGCAGGGTCTACCCCCTGCAATGGGGTTGAAGGATTCAATTGCTA
CTTTCCATTACAGAGCTACGGGTTCCAGCCTACGAACGGGGTTGGTTACCAGCCTTATAGGGTAGTGGTG
CTGTCGTTCGAACTGTTGCACGCTCCAGCTACAGTGTGCGGGCCTAAAAAATCAACTAACCTGGTTAAAA
ATAAGTGTGTTAATTTTAACTTCAATGGCTTAACCGGAACTGGAGTGCTCACGGAGTCAAACAAGAAATT
TCTACCGTTTCAGCAATTCGGGAGGGATATCGCAGACACTACGGACGCGGTCAGAGATCCACAGACCCTT
GAGATCCTTGACATAACACCCTGCTCTTTCGGAGGTGTCTCCGTAATTACACCAGGCACTAATACCTCTA
ATCAGGTGGCCGTGCTTTATCAGGATGTTAACTGTACAGAGGTCCCGGTGGCTATCCATGCCGACCAATT
GACACCTACGTGGCGCGTCTATTCTACCGGCTCCAACGTCTTCCAGACCCGGGCTGGATGCTTGATAGGC
GCAGAACACGTAAACAACTCTTACGAATGTGATATTCCCATTGGAGCCGGGATCTGCGCAAGCTACCAGA
CCCAAACAAACAGTCCCAGACGGGCTCGTAGCGTGGCCTCTCAGAGCATAATAGCCTATACCATGTCCCT
TGGCGCGGAGAATAGTGTGGCATACTCAAATAATAGCATCGCTATCCCCACTAACTTTACTATTTCCGTG
ACGACTGAGATTCTGCCAGTGTCTATGACTAAGACATCCGTGGATTGCACAATGTATATTTGTGGGGATT
CCACAGAGTGTAGCAACTTGTTGCTGCAATATGGATCATTCTGTACGCAGCTGAATCGCGCCCTCACCGG
CATCGCTGTGGAACAGGACAAGAACACTCAAGAGGTCTTTGCTCAGGTGAAGCAAATCTACAAGACCCCA
CCTATAAAAGACTTCGGGGGTTTTAACTTCTCGCAGATTCTCCCCGACCCCAGCAAGCCTTCAAAAAGGA
GCTTTATTGAGGACCTGTTGTTCAACAAGGTTACTTTAGCCGATGCCGGTTTTATCAAACAGTACGGCGA
CTGTCTTGGCGATATAGCAGCCCGGGATCTGATTTGCGCACAAAAATTCAATGGCCTTACCGTACTGCCA
CCCCTTCTCACCGACGAAATGATCGCGCAGTACACCTCCGCACTGCTGGCTGGGACCATCACTTCGGGAT
GGACCTTTGGGGCTGGTGCTGCTTTGCAAATTCCCTTCGCCATGCAGATGGCCTATCGATTCAATGGCAT
AGGGGTAACACAGAACGTATTGTATGAAAATCAAAAGCTAATCGCTAACCAGTTTAATTCAGCCATTGGT
AAGATCCAGGATTCACTCTCCAGTACAGCCTCTGCCCTGGGAAAGCTCCAGGACGTGGTCAACCAGAACG
CGCAGGCATTGAATACACTCGTCAAACAGCTGAGTAGCAATTTCGGCGCAATCAGTAGTGTCTTAAACGA
TATACTGAGTAGGCTTGATAAAGTAGAGGCCGAGGTCCAGATTGACAGACTAATCACGGGGCGTCTTCAG
AGTTTACAGACCTATGTGACCCAACAGCTGATCCGAGCAGCGGAAATTCGAGCAAGCGCGAACCTGGCCG
CTACTAAAATGAGTGAGTGCGTGCTGGGCCAAAGTAAACGAGTCGACTTTTGCGGCAAAGGGTATCATCT
CATGTCTTTCCCTCAGTCCGCCCCTCACGGTGTTGTTTTCCTCCACGTGACATACGTTCCCGCGCAGGAA
AAGAATTTTACTACGGCACCCGCTATTTGCCATGACGGAAAGGCTCATTTTCCACGGGAGGGAGTGTTCG
TTTCAAACGGGACACACTGGTTTGTAACTCAGCGGAACTTTTATGAGCCTCAAATCATCACGACAGACAA
TACCTTCGTGAGTGGCAACTGCGATGTAGTCATAGGCATTGTGAATAACACTGTTTATGATCCACTTCAG
CCGGAACTCGACAGCTTCAAAGAGGAATTGGATAAGTACTTTAAAAATCATACCAGTCCAGACGTAGATC
TCGGCGATATATCGGGCATTAACGCCAGTGTGGTCAATATACAAAAGGAGATTGACAGACTGAATGAAGT
AGCTAAGAACCTCAACGAATCTCTGATTGACCTGCAAGAGCTAGGGAAGTACGAGCAGTATATCAAATGG
CCATGGTACATATGGCTGGGTTTTATCGCGGGTCTTATTGCCATAGTCATGGTGACGATTATGTTGTGCT
GTATGACCTCCTGCTGTTCTTGTTTGAAAGGCTGCTGCTCCTGTGGTAGCTGTTGCAAATTCGATGAAGA
TGACTCTGAACCCGTGTTGAAAGGCGTTAAGCTACACTACACAGAAAACCTTTACTTTCAGTCGCACCAT
CACCATCACCATTAAGCTAGCTTGACTGACTGAGATACAGCGTACCTTCAGCTCACAGACATGATAAGAT
ACATTGATGAGTTTGGACAAACCACAACTAGAATGCAGTGAAAAAAATGCTTTATTTGTGAAATTTGTGA
TGCTATTGCTTTATTTGTAACCATTATAAGCTGCAATAAACAAGTTAACAACAACAATTGCATTCATTTT
ATGTTTCAGGTTCAGGGGGAGGTGTGGGAGGTTTTTTAAAGCAAGTAAAACCTCTACAAATGTGGTATTG
GCCCATCTCTATCGGTATCGTAGCATAACCCCTTGGGGCCTCTAAACGGGTCTTGAGGGGTTTTTTGTGC
CCCTCGGGCCGGATTGCTATCTACCGGCATTGGCGCAGAAAAAAATGCCTGATGCGACGCTGCGCGTCTT
ATACTCCCACATATGCCAGATTCAGCAACGGATACGGCTTCCCCAACTTGCCCACTTCCATACGTGTCCT
CCTTACCAGAAATTTATCCTTAAGGTCGTCAGCTATCCTGCAGGCGATCTCTCGATTTCGATCAAGACAT
TCCTTTAATGGTCTTTTCTGGACACCACTAGGGGTCAGAAGTAGTTCATCAAACTTTCTTCCCTCCCTAA
TCTCATTGGTTACCTTGGGCTATCGAAACTTAATTAACCAGTCAAGTCAGCTACTTGGCGAGATCGACTT
GTCTGGGTTTCGACTACGCTCAGAATTGCGTCAGTCAAGTTCGATCTGGTCCTTGCTATTGCACCCGTTC
TCCGATTACGAGTTTCATTTAAATCATGTGAGCAAAAGGCCAGCAAAAGGCCAGGAACCGTAAAAAGGCC
GCGTTGCTGGCGTTTTTCCATAGGCTCCGCCCCCCTGACGAGCATCACAAAAATCGACGCTCAAGTCAGA
GGTGGCGAAACCCGACAGGACTATAAAGATACCAGGCGTTTCCCCCTGGAAGCTCCCTCGTGCGCTCTCC
TGTTCCGACCCTGCCGCTTACCGGATACCTGTCCGCCTTTCTCCCTTCGGGAAGCGTGGCGCTTTCTCAT
AGCTCACGCTGTAGGTATCTCAGTTCGGTGTAGGTCGTTCGCTCCAAGCTGGGCTGTGTGCACGAACCCC
CCGTTCAGCCCGACCGCTGCGCCTTATCCGGTAACTATCGTCTTGAGTCCAACCCGGTAAGACACGACTT
ATCGCCACTGGCAGCAGCCACTGGTAACAGGATTAGCAGAGCGAGGTATGTAGGCGGTGCTACAGAGTTC
TTGAAGTGGTGGCCTAACTACGGCTACACTAGAAGAACAGTATTTGGTATCTGCGCTCTGCTGAAGCCAG
TTACCTTCGGAAAAAGAGTTGGTAGCTCTTGATCCGGCAAACAAACCACCGCTGGTAGCGGTGGTTTTTT
TGTTTGCAAGCAGCAGATTACGCGCAGAAAAAAAGGATCTCAAGAAGATCCTTTGATCTTTTCTACGGGG
TCTGACGCTCAGTGGAACGAAAACTCACGTTAAGGGATTTTGGTCATGAGATTATCAAAAAGGATCTTCA
CCTAGATCCTTTTAAATTAAAAATGAAGTTTTAAATCAATCTAAAGTATATATGAGTAAACTTGGTCTGA
CAGTTACCAATGCTTAATCAGTGAGGCACCTATCTCAGCGATCTGTCTATTTCGTTCATCCATAGTTGCA
TTTAAATTTCCGAACTCTCCAAGGCCCTCGTCGGAAAATCTTCAAACCTTTCGTCCGATCCATCTTGCAG
GCTACCTCTCGAACGAACTATCGCAAGTCTCTTGGCCGGCCTTGCGCCTTGGCTATTGCTTGGCAGCGCC
TATCGCCAGGTATTACTCCAATCCCGAATATCCGAGATCGGGATCACCCGAGAGAAGTTCAACCTACATC
CTCAATCCCGATCTATCCGAGATCCGAGGAATATCGAAATCGGGGCGCGCCTGGCCTCCGCGCCGGGTTT
TGGCGCCTCCCGCGGGCGCCCCCCTCGTCACGGCGAGCGCTGCCACGTCAGACGAAGGGCGCAGGAGCGT
CCTGATCCTTCCGCCCGGACGCTCAGGACAGCGGCCCGCTGCTCATAAGACTCGGCCTTAGAACCCCAGT
ATCAGCAGAAGGACATTTTAGGACGGGACTTGGGTGACTCTAGGGCACTGGTTTTCTTTCCAGAGAGCGG
AACAGGCGAGGAAAAGTAGTCCCTTCTCGGCGATTCTGCGGAGGGATCTCCGTGGGGCGGTGAACGCCGA
TGATTATATAAGGACGCGCCGGGTGTGGCACAGCTAGTTCCGTCGCAGCCGGGATTTGGGTCGCGGTTCT
TGTTTGTGGATCGCTGTGATCGTCACTTGGTGAGTAGCGGGCTGCTGGGCTGGCCGGGGCTTTCGTGGCC
GCCGGGCCGCTCGGTGGGACGGAAGCGTGTGGAGAGACCGCCAAGGGCTGTAGTCTGGGTCCGCGAGCAA
GGTTGCCCTGAACTGGGGGTTGGGGGGAGCGCAGCAAAATGGCGGCTGTTCCCGAGTCTTGAATGGAAGA
CGCTTGTGAGGCGGGCTGTGAGGTCGTTGAAACAAGGTGGGGGGCATGGTGGGCGGCAAGAACCCAAGGT
CTTGAGCCCTTCGCTAATGCGGGAAAGCTCTTATTCGGGTGAGATGGGCTGGGCACCATCTGGGGACCCT
GACGTGAAGTTTGTCACTGACTGGAGAACTCGGTTTGTCGTCTGTTGCGGGGGCGGCAGTTATGGCGGTG
CCGTTGGGCAGTGCACCCGTACCTTTGGGAGCGCGCGCCCTCGTCGTGTCGTGACGTCACCCGTTCTGTT
GGCTTATAATGCAGGGTGGGGCCACCAGCCGGTAGGTGTGCGGTAGGCTTTTCTCCGTCGCAGGACGCAG
GGTTCGGGCCTAGGGTAGGCTCTCCTGAATCGACAGGCGCCGGACCTCTGGTGAGGGGAGGGATAAGTGA
GGCGTCAGTTTCTTTGGTCGGTTTTATGTACCTATCTTCTTAAGTAGCTGAAGCTCCGGTTTTGAACTAT
GCGCTCGGGGTTGGCGAGTGTGTTTTGTGAAGTTTTTTAGGCACCTTTTGAAATGTAATCATTTGGGTCA
ATATGTAATTTTCAGTGTTAGACTTGTAAATTGTCCGCTAAATTCTGGCCGTTTTTGGCTTTTTTGTTAG
ACAACATGACCGAGTACAAGCCCACGGTGCGCCTCGCCACCCGCGACGACGTCCCCAGGGCCGTACGCAC
CCTCGCCGCCGCGTTCGCCGACTACCCCGCCACGCGCCACACCGTCGATCCGGACCGCCACATCGAGCGG
GTCACCGAGCTGCAAGAACTCTTCCTCACGCGCGTCGGGCTCGACATCGGCAAGGTGTGGGTCGCGGACG
ACGGCGCCGCGGTGGCGGTCTGGACCACGCCGGAGAGCGTCGAAGCGGGGGCGGTGTTCGCCGAGATCGG
CCCGCGCATGGCCGAGTTGAGCGGTTCCCGGCTGGCCGCGCAGCAACAGATGGAGGGCCTCCTGGCGCCG
CACCGGCCCAAGGAGCCCGCGTGGTTCCTGGCCACCGTCGGCGTCTCGCCCGACCACCAGGGCAAGGGTC
TGGGCAGCGCCGTCGTGCTCCCCGGAGTGGAGGCCGCCGAGCGCGCCGGGGTGCCCGCCTTCCTGGAGAC
CTCCGCGCCCCGCAACCTCCCCTTCTACGAGCGGCTCGGCTTCACCGTCACCGCCGACGTCGAGGTGCCC
GAAGGACCGCGCACCTGGTGCATGACCCGCAAGCCCGGTGCCTAGGCTAGTATGTAAGCCTAGTCTTAGA
TAATAAAATCGCTATCCATCGAAGATGGATGTGTGTTGGTTTTTTGTGTGTGTAACGCTAGGCGCGCCTG
GTGTACCGAGAACGATCCTCTCAGTGCGAGTCTCGACGATCCATATCGTTGCTTGGCAGTCAGCCAGTCG
GAATCCAGCTTGGGACCCAGGAAGTCCAATCGTCAGATATTGTACTCAAGCCTGGTCACGGCAGCGTACC
GATCTGTTTAAACCTAGATATTGATAGTCTGATCGGTCAACGTATAATCGAGTCCTAGCTTTTGCAAACA
TCTATCAAGAGACAGGATCAGCAGGAGGCTTTCGCATGAGTATTCAACATTTCCGTGTCGCCCTTATTCC
CTTTTTTGCGGCATTTTGCCTTCCTGTTTTTGCTCACCCAGAAACGCTGGTGAAAGTAAAAGATGCTGAA
GATCAGTTGGGTGCGCGAGTGGGTTACATCGAACTGGATCTCAACAGCGGTAAGATCCTTGAGAGTTTTC
GCCCCGAAGAACGCTTTCCAATGATGAGCACTTTTAAAGTTCTGCTATGTGGCGCGGTATTATCCCGTAT
TGACGCCGGGCAAGAGCAACTCGGTCGCCGCATACACTATTCTCAGAATGACTTGGTTGAGTATTCACCA
GTCACAGAAAAGCATCTTACGGATGGCATGACAGTAAGAGAATTATGCAGTGCTGCCATAACCATGAGTG
ATAACACTGCGGCCAACTTACTTCTGACAACGATTGGAGGACCGAAGGAGCTAACCGCTTTTTTGCACAA
CATGGGGGATCATGTAACTCGCCTTGATCGTTGGGAACCGGAGCTGAATGAAGCCATACCAAACGACGAG
CGTGACACCACGATGCCTGTAGCAATGGCAACAACCTTGCGTAAACTATTAACTGGCGAACTACTTACTC
TAGCTTCCCGGCAACAGTTGATAGACTGGATGGAGGCGGATAAAGTTGCAGGACCACTTCTGCGCTCGGC
CCTTCCGGCTGGCTGGTTTATTGCTGATAAATCTGGAGCCGGTGAGCGTGGGTCTCGCGGTATCATTGCA
GCACTGGGGCCAGATGGTAAGCCCTCCCGTATCGTAGTTATCTACACGACGGGGAGTCAGGCAACTATGG
ATGAACGAAATAGACAGATCGCTGAGATAGGTGCCTCACTGATTAAGCATTGGTAACCGATTCTAGGTGC
ATTGGCGCAGAAAAAAATGCCTGATGCGACGCTGCGCGTCTTATACTCCCACATATGCCAGATTCAGCAA
CGGATACGGCTTCCCCAACTTGCCCACTTCCATACGTGTCCTCCTTACCAGAAATTTATCCTTAAGATCC
CGAATCGTTTAAACTCGACTCTGGCTCTATCGAATCTCCGTCGTTTCGAGCTTACGCGAACAGCCGTGGC
GCTCATTTGCTCGTCGGGCATCGAATCTCGTCAGCTATCGTCAGCTTACCTTTTTGGCAGCGATCGCGGC
TCCCGACATCTTGGACCATTAGCTCCACAGGTATCTTCTTCCCTCTAGTGGTCATAACAGCAGCTTCAGC
TACCTCTCAATTCAAAAAACCCCTCAAGACCCGTTTAGAGGCCCCAAGGGGTTATGCTATCAATCGTTGC
GTTACACACACAAAAAACCAACACACATCCATCTTCGATGGATAGCGATTTTATTATCTAACTGCTGATC
GAGTGTAGCCAGATCTAGTAATCAATTACGGGGTCATTAGTTCATAGCCCATATATGGAGTTCCGCGTTA
CATAACTTACGGTAAATGGCCCGCCTGGCTGACCGCCCAACGACCCCCGCCCATTGACGTCAATAATGAC
GTATGTTCCCATAGTAACGCCAATAGGGACTTTCCATTGACGTCAATGGGTGGAGTATTTACGGTAAACT
GCCCACTTGGCAGTACATCAAGTGTATCATATGCCAAGTACGCCCCCTATTGACGTCAATGACGGTAAAT
GGCCCGCCTGGCATTATGCCCAGTACATGACCTTATGGGACTTTCCTACTTGGCAGTACATCTACGTATT
AGTCATCGCTATTACCATGCTGATGCGGTTTTGGCAGTACATCAATGGGCGTGGATAGCGGTTTGACTCA
CGGGGATTTCCAAGTCTCCACCCCATTGACGTCAATGGGAGTTTGTTTTGGCACCAAAATCAACGGGACT
TTCCAAAATGTCGTAACAACTCCGCCCCATTGACGCAAATGGGCGGTAGGCGTGTACGGTGGGAGGTCTA
TATAAGCAGAGCTGGTTTAGTGAACCGTCAGATCAGATCTTTGTCGATCCTACCATCCACTCGACACACC
CGCCAGCGGCCGC
