>Addgene plasmid #153787 | pGBW-m4252845 | addgene partial sequence | sequence record 298597 | pGalW-R 5'-AAAGGGAATAAGGGCGACAC-3'
TGTCTCTTGATAGATGTTTGCAAAAGCTAGGACTCGATTATACGTTGACCGATCAGACTATCAATATCTA
GGTTTAAACAGATCGGTACGCTGCCGTGACCAGGCTTGAGTACAATATCTGACGATTGGACTTCCTGGGT
CCCAAGCTGGATTCCGACTGGCTGACTGCCAAGCAACGATATGGATCGTCGAGACTCGCACTGAGAGGAT
CGTTCTCGGTACACCAGGCGCGCCTAGCGTTACACACACAAAAAACCAACACACATCCATCTTCGATGGA
TAGCGATTTTATTATCTAAGACTAGGCTTACATACTAGCCTAGGCACCGGGCTTGCGGGTCATGCACCAG
GTGCGCGGTCCTTCGGGCACCTCGACGTCGGCGGTGACGGTGAAGCCGAGCCGCTCGTAGAAGGGGAGGT
TGCGGGGCGCGGAGGTCTCCAGGAAGGCGGGCACCCCGGCGCGCTCGGCGGCCTCCACTCCGGGGAGCAC
GACGGCGCTGCCCAGACCCTTGCCCTGGTGGTCGGGCGAGACGCCGACGGTGGCCAGGAACCACGCGGGC
TCCTTGGGCCGGTGCGGCGCCAGGAGGCCCTCCATCTGTTGCTGCGCGGCCAGCCGGGAACCGCTCAACT
CGGCCATGCGCGGGCCGATCTCGGCGAACACCGCCCCCGCTTCGACGCTCTCCGGCGTGGTCCAGACCGC
CACCGCGGCGCCGTCGTCCGCGACCCACACCTTGCCGATGTCGAGCCCGACGCGCGTGAGGAAGAGTTCT
TGCAGCTCGGTGACCCGCTCGATGTGGCGGTCCGGATCGACGGTGTGGCGCGTGGCGGGGTAGTCGGCGA
ACGCGGCGGCGAGGGTGCGTAC
