>Addgene plasmid #153787 | pGBW-m4252845 | addgene partial sequence | sequence record 298598 | CMV-F 5'-CGCAAATGGGCGGTAGGCGTG-3'
CCGTCAGATCAGATCTTTGTCGATCCTACCATCCACTCGACACACCCGCCAGCGGCCGCCACCATGTTCG
TCTTTCTTGTGTTACTCCCCCTGGTTTCGTCCCAGTGCGTGAACTTGACTACGCGAACCCAACTGCCGCC
AGCATATACAAATAGTTTCACCCGTGGAGTATACTACCCTGATAAAGTGTTTAGATCAAGCGTACTACAC
TCTACTCAGGACCTGTTTCTCCCCTTCTTCTCCAATGTCACATGGTTTCATGCGATCCACGTTAGCGGCA
CCAACGGGACAAAGCGCTTTGACAACCCTGTGCTGCCATTCAATGATGGTGTGTATTTTGCTTCTACCGA
GAAGAGCAACATAATTCGGGGCTGGATCTTCGGAACTACCCTCGACAGTAAAACTCAGTCATTGCTGATT
GTGAATAACGCCACAAATGTCGTTATCAAGGTCTGTGAATTTCAATTCTGCAACGATCCATTCCTTGGGG
TGTATTACCATAAAAATAATAAGTCCTGGATGGAGAGCGAATTTAGGGTATACTCGTCTGCCAACAATTG
TACTTTCGAGTATGTGTCTCAGCCCTTCTTAATGGATCTGGAAGGTAAACAGGGCAACTTTAAGAACCTC
CGCGAGTTTGTATTCAAAAATATAGACGGATACTTTAAGATTTATTCCAAGCACACACCAATCAATTTGG
TGCGGGATCTCCCGCAAGGGTTCAGCGCTCTGGAACCTCTAGTGGACCTCCCCATCGGCATTAACATCAC
AAGATTCCAGACGCTGTTAGCCCTGCATAGATCATACCTTACTCCCGGTGACAGTAGTTCTGGGTGGACC
GCAGGCGCGGCTGCATATTACGTGGGATATTTGCAGCCTCGGACGTTTCTGCTGAAATACAACGAGAACG
GCACCATTACAGATGCCGTGGATTGCGCCCTTGACCCCCTAAGCGAAACTAAGTGTACGCTTAAAAGCTT
C
